>Addgene plasmid #111771 | pGEMT-Mef2c-tPT2A-GFP | depositor full sequence | sequence record 209944 | pGEMT-Mef2c-tPT2A-GFP sequence 5127 bps
GGGCGAATTGGGCCCGACGTCGGATCCACCGCCATGGGGAGAAAAAAGATTCAGATTACGAGGATAATGG
ATGAGCGTAACAGACAGGTGACTTTTACGAAGAGGAAATTTGGATTGATGAAGAAGGCTTATGAGCTGAG
CGTGCTGTGCGACTGTGAGATTGCACTGATCATCTTCAACAGCACCAACAAGCTGTTCCAGTACGCCAGC
ACTGACATGGATAAGGTGTTGCTCAAGTACACCGAGTACAACGAGCCGCACGAGAGCCGGACAAACTCAG
ACATTGTGGAGGCATTGAACAAGAAAGAAAACAAAGGCTCTGAAAGCCCCGATCCTGACTCCTCTTATGC
ACTCACCCCACGCACTGAAGAAAAATACAAAAAAATTAATGAAGAATTTGATAATATGATCAAGAGTCAT
AAAATTCCTGCTGTTCCACCTCCCAGCTTTGAGATGCCAGTTACCATCCCAGTGTCCAGCCATAACAGTT
TGGTGTACAGCAATCCTGTCAGCACACTGGGAAACCCCAATCTTCTGCCACTGGCCCACCCGTCTCTGCA
GAGGAATAGTATGTCTCCTGGTGTAACACATAGACCTCCAAGTGCAGGTAACACAGGCGGTCTGATGGGC
GGAGATCTGACATCCGGTGCAGGCACCAGCGCAGGGAATGGATACGGCAACCCCCGGAACTCACCAGGCC
TGCTGGTCTCACCTGGTAACCTGAACAAGAATATACAAGCCAAATCTCCTCCCCCTATGAATCTAGGAAT
GAATAATCGTAAGCCAGATCTCCGCGTTCTTATCCCACCTGGCAGCAAGAACACGATGCCATCAGTGAAT
CAAAGGATAAATAACTCCCAGTCGGCTCAGTCATTGGCTACCCCGGTGGTTTCCGTAGCAACTCCTACTT
TACCAGGACAAGGAATGGGAGGATATCCATCAGCCATTTCAACAACATATGGTACTGAGTACTCTCTGAG
TAGCGCAGATCTGTCATCTCTGTCTGGCTTCAACACTGCCAGTGCGCTCCACCTCGGCTCTGTAACTGGC
TGGCAGCAGCAGCACCTACATAACATGCCGCCATCTGCCCTCAGTCAGTTGGGAGACCGTACCACCACCC
CTTCGAGATACCCACAACACACCACGCGCCACGAGGCGGGGAGGTCTCCTGTTGACAGCTTGAGCAGCTG
TAGCAGTTCCTACGATGGGAGCGACCGAGAGGATCACCGGAACGAATTCCACTCCCCCATTGGACTCACC
AGACCTTCGCCGGACGAAAGGGAAAGTCCTTCAGTCAAGCGCATGCGACTCTCTGAAGGATGGGCAACAG
CTAGCGGCAGCGGCGCCACAAACTTCTCTCTGCTAAAGCAAGCAGGTGATGTTGAAGAAAACCCCGGGCC
TACTAGTGCTGGAAAGCTTGGCTCCGGCGAGGGCAGGGGAAGTCTTCTAACATGCGGGGACGTGGAGGAA
AATCCCGGCCCACTCGAGATGGTGAGCAAGGGCGAGGAGCTGTTCACCGGGGTGGTGCCCATCCTGGTCG
AGCTGGACGGCGACGTAAACGGCCACAAGTTCAGCGTGTCCGGCGAGGGCGAGGGCGATGCCACCTACGG
CAAGCTGACCCTGAAGTTCATCTGCACCACCGGCAAGCTGCCCGTGCCCTGGCCCACCCTCGTGACCACC
CTGACCTACGGCGTGCAGTGCTTCAGCCGCTACCCCGACCACATGAAGCAGCACGACTTCTTCAAGTCCG
CCATGCCCGAAGGCTACGTCCAGGAGCGCACCATCTTCTTCAAGGACGACGGCAACTACAAGACCCGCGC
CGAGGTGAAGTTCGAGGGCGACACCCTGGTGAACCGCATCGAGCTGAAGGGCATCGACTTCAAGGAGGAC
GGCAACATCCTGGGGCACAAGCTGGAGTACAACTACAACAGCCACAACGTCTATATCATGGCCGACAAGC
AGAAGAACGGCATCAAGGTGAACTTCAAGATCCGCCACAACATCGAGGACGGCAGCGTGCAGCTCGCCGA
CCACTACCAGCAGAACACCCCCATCGGCGACGGCCCCGTGCTGCTGCCCGACAACCACTACCTGAGCACC
CAGTCCGCCCTGAGCAAAGACCCCAACGAGAAGCGCGATCACATGGTCCTGCTGGAGTTCGTGACCGCCG
CCGGGATCACTCTCGGCATGGACGAGCTGTACAAGTAAGTCGACGCGGCCGCCCAACGCGTTGGATGCAT
AGCTTGAGTATTCTATAGTGTCACCTAAATAGCTTGGCGTAATCATGGTCATAGCTGTTTCCTGTGTGAA
ATTGTTATCCGCTCACAATTCCACACAACATACGAGCCGGAAGCATAAAGTGTAAAGCCTGGGGTGCCTA
ATGAGTGAGCTAACTCACATTAATTGCGTTGCGCTCACTGCCCGCTTTCCAGTCGGGAAACCTGTCGTGC
CAGCTGCATTAATGAATCGGCCAACGCGCGGGGAGAGGCGGTTTGCGTATTGGGCGCTCTTCCGCTTCCT
CGCTCACTGACTCGCTGCGCTCGGTCGTTCGGCTGCGGCGAGCGGTATCAGCTCACTCAAAGGCGGTAAT
ACGGTTATCCACAGAATCAGGGGATAACGCAGGAAAGAACATGTGAGCAAAAGGCCAGCAAAAGGCCAGG
AACCGTAAAAAGGCCGCGTTGCTGGCGTTTTTCCATAGGCTCCGCCCCCCTGACGAGCATCACAAAAATC
GACGCTCAAGTCAGAGGTGGCGAAACCCGACAGGACTATAAAGATACCAGGCGTTTCCCCCTGGAAGCTC
CCTCGTGCGCTCTCCTGTTCCGACCCTGCCGCTTACCGGATACCTGTCCGCCTTTCTCCCTTCGGGAAGC
GTGGCGCTTTCTCATAGCTCACGCTGTAGGTATCTCAGTTCGGTGTAGGTCGTTCGCTCCAAGCTGGGCT
GTGTGCACGAACCCCCCGTTCAGCCCGACCGCTGCGCCTTATCCGGTAACTATCGTCTTGAGTCCAACCC
GGTAAGACACGACTTATCGCCACTGGCAGCAGCCACTGGTAACAGGATTAGCAGAGCGAGGTATGTAGGC
GGTGCTACAGAGTTCTTGAAGTGGTGGCCTAACTACGGCTACACTAGAAGAACAGTATTTGGTATCTGCG
CTCTGCTGAAGCCAGTTACCTTCGGAAAAAGAGTTGGTAGCTCTTGATCCGGCAAACAAACCACCGCTGG
TAGCGGTGGTTTTTTTGTTTGCAAGCAGCAGATTACGCGCAGAAAAAAAGGATCTCAAGAAGATCCTTTG
ATCTTTTCTACGGGGTCTGACGCTCAGTGGAACGAAAACTCACGTTAAGGGATTTTGGTCATGAGATTAT
CAAAAAGGATCTTCACCTAGATCCTTTTAAATTAAAAATGAAGTTTTAAATCAATCTAAAGTATATATGA
GTAAACTTGGTCTGACAGTTACCAATGCTTAATCAGTGAGGCACCTATCTCAGCGATCTGTCTATTTCGT
TCATCCATAGTTGCCTGACTCCCCGTCGTGTAGATAACTACGATACGGGAGGGCTTACCATCTGGCCCCA
GTGCTGCAATGATACCGCGAGACCCACGCTCACCGGCTCCAGATTTATCAGCAATAAACCAGCCAGCCGG
AAGGGCCGAGCGCAGAAGTGGTCCTGCAACTTTATCCGCCTCCATCCAGTCTATTAATTGTTGCCGGGAA
GCTAGAGTAAGTAGTTCGCCAGTTAATAGTTTGCGCAACGTTGTTGCCATTGCTACAGGCATCGTGGTGT
CACGCTCGTCGTTTGGTATGGCTTCATTCAGCTCCGGTTCCCAACGATCAAGGCGAGTTACATGATCCCC
CATGTTGTGCAAAAAAGCGGTTAGCTCCTTCGGTCCTCCGATCGTTGTCAGAAGTAAGTTGGCCGCAGTG
TTATCACTCATGGTTATGGCAGCACTGCATAATTCTCTTACTGTCATGCCATCCGTAAGATGCTTTTCTG
TGACTGGTGAGTACTCAACCAAGTCATTCTGAGAATAGTGTATGCGGCGACCGAGTTGCTCTTGCCCGGC
GTCAATACGGGATAATACCGCGCCACATAGCAGAACTTTAAAAGTGCTCATCATTGGAAAACGTTCTTCG
GGGCGAAAACTCTCAAGGATCTTACCGCTGTTGAGATCCAGTTCGATGTAACCCACTCGTGCACCCAACT
GATCTTCAGCATCTTTTACTTTCACCAGCGTTTCTGGGTGAGCAAAAACAGGAAGGCAAAATGCCGCAAA
AAAGGGAATAAGGGCGACACGGAAATGTTGAATACTCATACTCTTCCTTTTTCAATATTATTGAAGCATT
TATCAGGGTTATTGTCTCATGAGCGGATACATATTTGAATGTATTTAGAAAAATAAACAAATAGGGGTTC
CGCGCACATTTCCCCGAAAAGTGCCACCTGATGCGGTGTGAAATACCGCACAGATGCGTAAGGAGAAAAT
ACCGCATCAGGAAATTGTAAGCGTTAATATTTTGTTAAAATTCGCGTTAAATTTTTGTTAAATCAGCTCA
TTTTTTAACCAATAGGCCGAAATCGGCAAAATCCCTTATAAATCAAAAGAATAGACCGAGATAGGGT
[37 nt withheld, positions 4618-4654]
AAAGAACGTGGACTCCAACGTCAAAGG
[49 nt withheld, positions 4682-4730]
T
[91 nt withheld, positions 4732-4822]
G
[124 nt withheld, positions 4824-4947]
CCATTCGCCATTCAGGCTGCGCAACTGTTGGGAAGGGCGATCGGTGCGGGCCTCTTCGCTATTACGCCAG
CTGGCGAAAGGGGGATGTGCTGCAAGGCGATTAAGTTGGGTAACGCCAGGGTTTTCCCAGTCACGACGTT
GTAAAACGACGGCCAGTGAATTGTAATACGACTCACTATA
Features (pLannotate 1.2.2; 15 found; start..end, strand, type, name):
     34..1329    +  CDS            Mef2c (fragment): MEF2C_MOUSE - Experimental evidence at protein level: Swiss-Prot protein existence level 1. Transcription activator which binds specifically to the MEF2 element present in the regulatory regions of many muscle-specific genes. Controls cardiac morphogenesis and myogenesis, and is also involved in vascular development. Enhances transcriptional activation mediated by SOX18 (PubMed:11554755). May also be involved in neurogenesis and in the development of cortical architecture. Isoforms that lack the repressor domain are more active than isoform 1 (By similarity). Plays an essential role in hippoca
   1429..1481    +  CDS            T2A (fragment): 2A peptide from Thosea asigna virus capsid protein Eukaryotic ribosomes fail to insert a peptide bond between the Gly and Pro residues, yielding separate polypeptides.
   1489..2208    +  CDS            EGFP: the original enhanced GFP (Yang et al., 1996) mammalian codon-optimized
   2252..2270    -  promoter       SP6 promoter: promoter for bacteriophage SP6 RNA polymerase
   2312..2328    -  protein_bind   lac operator: The lac repressor binds to the lac operator to inhibit transcription in E. coli. This inhibition can be relieved by adding lactose or isopropyl-β-D-thiogalactopyranoside (IPTG). lac repressor encoded by lacI
   2336..2366    -  promoter       lac promoter: promoter for the E. coli lac operon
   2381..2402    -  protein_bind   CAP binding site: CAP binding activates transcription in the presence of cAMP. E. coli catabolite activator protein
   2415..2507    -  CDS            lacI (fragment): lac repressor; lacI; The lac repressor binds to the lac operator to inhibit transcription in E. coli. This inhibition can be relieved by adding lactose or isopropyl-β-D-thiogalactopyranoside (IPTG).
   2690..3278    -  rep_origin     ori: high-copy-number ColE1/pMB1/pBR322/pUC origin of replication
   3449..4309    -  CDS            AmpR: β-lactamase; bla; confers resistance to ampicillin, carbenicillin, and related antibiotics
   4310..4414    -  promoter       AmpR promoter: bla
   4441..4491    +  misc_feature   bom (fragment): basis of mobility region from pBR322
   4519..4947    -  rep_origin     f1 ori (sequence partly withheld): f1 bacteriophage origin of replication; arrow indicates direction of (+) strand synthesis
   4951..5108    -  CDS            lacZα (fragment): LacZα fragment of β-galactosidase; lacZ fragment
   5111..2       +  promoter       T7 promoter (across the origin): promoter for bacteriophage T7 RNA polymerase
