>Addgene plasmid #111771 | pGEMT-Mef2c-tPT2A-GFP | addgene full sequence | sequence record 214539 | Addgene NGS Result
GTAAAACGACGGCCAGTGAATTGTAATACGACTCACTATAGGGCGAATTGGGCCCGACGTGATCCATCGA
TGTTAACACCGGTGACGTCGGATCCACCGCCATGGGGAGAAAAAAGATTCAGATTACGAGGATAATGGAT
GAGCGTAACAGACAGGTGACTTTTACGAAGAGGAAATTTGGATTGATGAAGAAGGCTTATGAGCTGAGCG
TGCTGTGCGACTGTGAGATTGCACTGATCATCTTCAACAGCACCAACAAGCTGTTCCAGTACGCCAGCAC
TGACATGGATAAGGTGTTGCTCAAGTACACCGAGTACAACGAGCCGCACGAGAGCCGGACAAACTCAGAC
ATTGTGGAGGCATTGAACAAGAAAGAAAACAAAGGCTCTGAAAGCCCCGATCCTGACTCCTCTTATGCAC
TCACCCCACGCACTGAAGAAAAATACAAAAAAATTAATGAAGAATTTGATAATATGATCAAGAGTCATAA
AATTCCTGCTGTTCCACCTCCCAGCTTTGAGATGCCAGTTACCATCCCAGTGTCCAGCCATAACAGTTTG
GTGTACAGCAATCCTGTCAGCACACTGGGAAACCCCAATCTTCTGCCACTGGCCCACCCGTCTCTGCAGA
GGAATAGTATGTCTCCTGGTGTAACACATAGACCTCCAAGTGCAGGTAACACAGGCGGTCTGATGGGCGG
AGATCTGACATCCGGTGCAGGCACCAGCGCAGGGAATGGATACGGCAACCCCCGGAACTCACCAGGCCTG
CTGGTCTCACCTGGTAACCTGAACAAGAATATACAAGCCAAATCTCCTCCCCCTATGAATCTAGGAATGA
ATAATCGTAAGCCAGATCTCCGCGTTCTTATCCCACCTGGCAGCAAGAACACGATGCCATCAGTGAATCA
AAGGATAAATAACTCCCAGTCGGCTCAGTCATTGGCTACCCCGGTGGTTTCCGTAGCAACTCCTACTTTA
CCAGGACAAGGAATGGGAGGATATCCATCAGCCATTTCAACAACATATGGTACTGAGTACTCTCTGAGTA
GCGCAGATCTGTCATCTCTGTCTGGCTTCAACACTGCCAGTGCGCTCCACCTCGGCTCTGTAACTGGCTG
GCAGCAGCAGCACCTACATAACATGCCGCCATCTGCCCTCAGTCAGTTGGGAGACCGTACCACCACCCCT
TCGAGATACCCACAACACACCACGCGCCACGAGGCGGGGAGGTCTCCTGTTGACAGCTTGAGCAGCTGTA
GCAGTTCCTACGATGGGAGCGACCGAGAGGATCACCGGAACGAATTCCACTCCCCCATTGGACTCACCAG
ACCTTCGCCGGACGAAAGGGAAAGTCCTTCAGTCAAGCGCATGCGACTCTCTGAAGGATGGGCAACAGCT
AGCGGCAGCGGCGCCACAAACTTCTCTCTGCTAAAGCAAGCAGGTGATGTTGAAGAAAACCCCGGGCCTA
CTAGTGCTGGAAAGCTTGGCTCCGGCGAGGGCAGGGGAAGTCTTCTAACATGCGGGGACGTGGAGGAAAA
TCCCGGCCCACTCGAGATGGTGAGCAAGGGCGAGGAGCTGTTCACCGGGGTGGTGCCCATCCTGGTCGAG
CTGGACGGCGACGTAAACGGCCACAAGTTCAGCGTGTCCGGCGAGGGCGAGGGCGATGCCACCTACGGCA
AGCTGACCCTGAAGTTCATCTGCACCACCGGCAAGCTGCCCGTGCCCTGGCCCACCCTCGTGACCACCCT
GACCTACGGCGTGCAGTGCTTCAGCCGCTACCCCGACCACATGAAGCAGCACGACTTCTTCAAGTCCGCC
ATGCCCGAAGGCTACGTCCAGGAGCGCACCATCTTCTTCAAGGACGACGGCAACTACAAGACCCGCGCCG
AGGTGAAGTTCGAGGGCGACACCCTGGTGAACCGCATCGAGCTGAAGGGCATCGACTTCAAGGAGGACGG
CAACATCCTGGGGCACAAGCTGGAGTACAACTACAACAGCCACAACGTCTATATCATGGCCGACAAGCAG
AAGAACGGCATCAAGGTGAACTTCAAGATCCGCCACAACATCGAGGACGGCAGCGTGCAGCTCGCCGACC
ACTACCAGCAGAACACCCCCATCGGCGACGGCCCCGTGCTGCTGCCCGACAACCACTACCTGAGCACCCA
GTCCGCCCTGAGCAAAGACCCCAACGAGAAGCGCGATCACATGGTCCTGCTGGAGTTCGTGACCGCCGCC
GGGATCACTCTCGGCATGGACGAGCTGTACAAGTAAGTCGACGCGGCCGCCCAACGCGTTGGATGCATAG
CTTGAGTATTCTATAGTGTCACCTAAATAGCTTGGCGTAATCATGGTCATAGCTGTTTCCTGTGTGAAAT
TGTTATCCGCTCACAATTCCACACAACATACGAGCCGGAAGCATAAAGTGTAAAGCCTGGGGTGCCTAAT
GAGTGAGCACTCACATTAATTGCGTTGCGCTCACTGCCCGCTTTCCAGTCGGGAAACCTGTCGTGCCAGC
TGCATTAATGAATCGGCCAACGCGCGGGGAGAGGCGGTTTGCGTATTGGGCGCTCTTCCGCTTCCTCGCT
CACTGACTCGCTGCGCTCGGTCGTTCGGCTGCGGCGAGCGGTATCAGCTCACTCAAAGGCGGTAATACGG
TTATCCACAGAATCAGGGGATAACGCAGGAAAGAACATGTGAGCAAAAGGCCAGCAAAAGGCCAGGAACC
GTAAAAAGGCCGCGTTGCTGGCGTTTTTCCATAGGCTCCGCCCCCCTGACGAGCATCACAAAAATCGACG
CTCAAGTCAGAGGTGGCGAAACCCGACAGGACTATAAAGATACCAGGCGTTTCCCCCTGGAAGCTCCCTC
GTGCGCTCTCCTGTTCCGACCCTGCCGCTTACCGGATACCTGTCCGCCTTTCTCCCTTCGGGAAGCGTGG
CGCTTTCTCATAGCTCACGCTGTAGGTATCTCAGTTCGGTGTAGGTCGTTCGCTCCAAGCTGGGCTGTGT
GCACGAACCCCCCGTTCAGCCCGACCGCTGCGCCTTATCCGGTAACTATCGTCTTGAGTCCAACCCGGTA
AGACACGACTTATCGCCACTGGCAGCAGCCACTGGTAACAGGATTAGCAGAGCGAGGTATGTAGGCGGTG
CTACAGAGTTCTTGAAGTGGTGGCCTAACTACGGCTACACTAGAAGAACAGTATTTGGTATCTGCGCTCT
GCTGAAGCCAGTTACCTTCGGAAAAAGAGTTGGTAGCTCTTGATCCGGCAAACAAACCACCGCTGGTAGC
GGTGGTTTTTTTGTTTGCAAGCAGCAGATTACGCGCAGAAAAAAAGGATCTCAAGAAGATCCTTTGATCT
TTTCTACGGGGTCTGACGCTCAGTGGAACGAAAACTCACGTTAAGGGATTTTGGTCATGAGATTATCAAA
AAGGATCTTCACCTAGATCCTTTTAAATTAAAAATGAAGTTTTAAATCAATCTAAAGTATATATGAGTAA
ACTTGGTCTGACAGTTACCAATGCTTAATCAGTGAGGCACCTATCTCAGCGATCTGTCTATTTCGTTCAT
CCATAGTTGCCTGACTCCCCGTCGTGTAGATAACTACGATACGGGAGGGCTTACCATCTGGCCCCAGTGC
TGCAATGATACCGCGAGACCCACGCTCACCGGCTCCAGATTTATCAGCAATAAACCAGCCAGCCGGAAGG
GCCGAGCGCAGAAGTGGTCCTGCAACTTTATCCGCCTCCATCCAGTCTATTAATTGTTGCCGGGAAGCTA
GAGTAAGTAGTTCGCCAGTTAATAGTTTGCGCAACGTTGTTGCCATTGCTACAGGCATCGTGGTGTCACG
CTCGTCGTTTGGTATGGCTTCATTCAGCTCCGGTTCCCAACGATCAAGGCGAGTTACATGATCCCCCATG
TTGTGCAAAAAAGCGGTTAGCTCCTTCGGTCCTCCGATCGTTGTCAGAAGTAAGTTGGCCGCAGTGTTAT
CACTCATGGTTATGGCAGCACTGCATAATTCTCTTACTGTCATGCCATCCGTAAGATGCTTTTCTGTGAC
TGGTGAGTACTCAACCAAGTCATTCTGAGAATAGTGTATGCGGCGACCGAGTTGCTCTTGCCCGGCGTCA
ATACGGGATAATACCGCGCCACATAGCAGAACTTTAAAAGTGCTCATCATTGGAAAACGTTCTTCGGGGC
GAAAACTCTCAAGGATCTTACCGCTGTTGAGATCCAGTTCGATGTAACCCACTCGTGCACCCAACTGATC
TTCAGCATCTTTTACTTTCACCAGCGTTTCTGGGTGAGCAAAAACAGGAAGGCAAAATGCCGCAAAAAAG
GGAATAAGGGCGACACGGAAATGTTGAATACTCATACTCTTCCTTTTTCAATATTATTGAAGCATTTATC
AGGGTTATTGTCTCATGAGCGGATACATATTTGAATGTATTTAGAAAAATAAACAAATAGGGGTTCCGCG
CACATTTCCCCGAAAAGTGCCACCTGATGCGGTGTGAAATACCGCACAGATGCGTAAGGAGAAAATACCG
CATCAGGAAATTGTAAGCGTTAATATTTTGTTAAAATTCGCGTTAAATTTTTGTTAAATCAGCTCATTTT
TTAACCAATAGGCCGAAATCGGCAAAATCCCTTATAAATCAAAAGAATAGACCGAGATAGGGT
[37 nt withheld, positions 4684-4720]
AAAGAACGTGGACTCCAACGTCAAAGG
[49 nt withheld, positions 4748-4796]
T
[91 nt withheld, positions 4798-4888]
G
[124 nt withheld, positions 4890-5013]
CCATTCGCCATTCAGGCTGCGCAACTGTTGGGAAGGGCGATCGGTGCGGGCCTCTTCGCTATTACGCCAG
CTGGCGAAAGGGGGATGTGCTGCAAGGCGATTAAGTTGGGTAACGCCAGGGTTTTCCCAGTCACGACGTT
Features (pLannotate 1.2.2; 14 found; start..end, strand, type, name):
     24..42      +  promoter       T7 promoter: promoter for bacteriophage T7 RNA polymerase
    102..1397    +  CDS            Mef2c (fragment): MEF2C_MOUSE - Experimental evidence at protein level: Swiss-Prot protein existence level 1. Transcription activator which binds specifically to the MEF2 element present in the regulatory regions of many muscle-specific genes. Controls cardiac morphogenesis and myogenesis, and is also involved in vascular development. Enhances transcriptional activation mediated by SOX18 (PubMed:11554755). May also be involved in neurogenesis and in the development of cortical architecture. Isoforms that lack the repressor domain are more active than isoform 1 (By similarity). Plays an essential role in hippoca
   1497..1549    +  CDS            T2A (fragment): 2A peptide from Thosea asigna virus capsid protein Eukaryotic ribosomes fail to insert a peptide bond between the Gly and Pro residues, yielding separate polypeptides.
   1557..2276    +  CDS            EGFP: the original enhanced GFP (Yang et al., 1996) mammalian codon-optimized
   2320..2338    -  promoter       SP6 promoter: promoter for bacteriophage SP6 RNA polymerase
   2380..2396    -  protein_bind   lac operator: The lac repressor binds to the lac operator to inhibit transcription in E. coli. This inhibition can be relieved by adding lactose or isopropyl-β-D-thiogalactopyranoside (IPTG). lac repressor encoded by lacI
   2404..2434    -  promoter       lac promoter: promoter for the E. coli lac operon
   2481..2573    -  CDS            lacI (fragment): lac repressor; lacI; The lac repressor binds to the lac operator to inhibit transcription in E. coli. This inhibition can be relieved by adding lactose or isopropyl-β-D-thiogalactopyranoside (IPTG).
   2756..3344    -  rep_origin     ori: high-copy-number ColE1/pMB1/pBR322/pUC origin of replication
   3515..4375    -  CDS            AmpR: β-lactamase; bla; confers resistance to ampicillin, carbenicillin, and related antibiotics
   4376..4480    -  promoter       AmpR promoter: bla
   4507..4557    +  misc_feature   bom (fragment): basis of mobility region from pBR322
   4585..5013    -  rep_origin     f1 ori (sequence partly withheld): f1 bacteriophage origin of replication; arrow indicates direction of (+) strand synthesis
   5017..21      -  CDS            lacZα (fragment) (across the origin): LacZα fragment of β-galactosidase; lacZ fragment
