[The description below was written by a language model from this plasmid's Addgene catalogue record and pLannotate feature annotations shown in this document.]
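Description:
pGEMT-Mef2c-tPT2A-GFP is a bacterial cloning intermediate of about 5.1 kb, built on a pGEM-T Easy backbone from which the original multiple cloning site was removed. It is maintained in E. coli at high copy through a ColE1/pUC-type origin and selected with ampicillin via the β-lactamase gene and its own promoter. The backbone also retains an f1 phage origin for single-stranded DNA production, remnants of the lacZα region with the lac promoter and operator, and small lacI and bom fragments.

The roughly 2.2 kb insert, cloned between BamHI and SalI sites that both remain intact, is a single open reading frame. It joins mouse Mef2c, a MEF2-family transcription activator involved in cardiac and muscle development, to EGFP through a tandem P2A-T2A ("tPT2A") linker. The automated annotation labels only the T2A portion, and the gap between the end of Mef2c and T2A is consistent with the P2A unit named in the record. 2A peptides cause eukaryotic ribosomes to skip a peptide bond, so one transcript yields Mef2c and GFP as separate proteins. The cassette sits downstream of a T7 promoter, with an opposing SP6 promoter on the far side, and no mammalian promoter is annotated. The plasmid therefore mainly serves as a source from which the bicistronic cassette is subcloned into expression vectors. The depositor notes that restriction sites in the linker allow it to be reduced to P2A or T2A alone. The repository-sequenced and depositor sequences differ slightly in length and detail, and the depositor states that these discrepancies do not affect function.
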