Addgene plasmid #111771: pGEMT-Mef2c-tPT2A-GFP
Purpose: Bicistronic construct: Co-express two genes by 2A peptides
Depositing lab: Li Qian. Depositing organization: University of North Carolina at Chapel Hill. Publication: Systematic comparison of 2A peptides for cloning multi-genes in a polycistronic vector. Liu Z, Chen O, Wall JBJ, Zheng M, Zhou Y, Wang L, Ruth Vaseghi H, Qian L, Liu J. Sci Rep. 2017 May 19;7(1):2193. doi: 10.1038/s41598-017-02460-2. PubMed 28526819.
Backbone
  Vector backbone: pGEMT-easy
  Backbone size w/o insert (bp): 3000
  Total vector size (bp): 5100
  Modifications to backbone: Original MCS removed
  Vector type: Cloning intermediate
Growth in bacteria
  Bacterial resistance: Ampicillin, 100 μg/mL
  Growth temperature: 37°C
  Growth strain: DH5alpha
  Copy number: High Copy
Gene/Insert
  Gene/Insert name: Mef2c-tPT2A-GFP
  Species: M. musculus (mouse)
  Insert size (bp): 2200
  Entrez Gene: Mef2c (a.k.a. 5430401D19Rik, 9930028G15Rik, Mef2)
  Promoter: T7
  Tag / fusion protein: GFP (C terminal on insert)
  Cloning method: Restriction Enzyme; 5′ cloning site BamHI (not destroyed); 3′ cloning site SalI (not destroyed)
  Sequencing primers: 5′ M13 Forward/T7; 3′ M13 Rev/SP6
Terms and licenses: Academic/Nonprofit Terms; Industry Terms: Not Available to Industry
Depositor comments: Please note that several discrepancies were found between Addgene's quality control and the depositor's sequence. The depositor noted that these discrepancies do NOT affect plasmid function. If co-express two genes connected by solely P2A or T2A is desired rather than the tandom P2A-T2A here, just use available restriction enzymes on the vector. Please refer to the uploaded plasmid sequence and the published article for details.
How to cite: pGEMT-Mef2c-tPT2A-GFP was a gift from Li Qian (Addgene plasmid # 111771 ; http://n2t.net/addgene:111771 ; RRID:Addgene_111771)
